Addgene plasmid #152484: pGBW-m4133262
Purpose: Mammalian expression plasmid for SARS-CoV-2 3'-to-5' exonuclease
Depositing lab: Ginkgo Bioworks & Benjie Chen. Depositing organization: Ginkgo Bioworks.
Backbone
  Vector backbone: pTwist_CMV_Puro_6
  Backbone size w/o insert (bp): 6080
  Vector type: Mammalian Expression
  Selectable markers: Puromycin
Growth in bacteria
  Bacterial resistance: Ampicillin, 100 μg/mL
  Growth temperature: 37°C
  Growth strain: DH5alpha
  Copy number: High Copy
Gene/Insert
  Gene/Insert name: SARS-CoV-2 3'-to-5' exonuclease
  Species: Severe acute respiratory syndrome coronavirus 2
  Insert size (bp): 1580
  Mutation: wt
  Entrez Gene: ORF1ab (a.k.a. GU280_gp01)
  Promoter: CMV
  Tag / fusion protein: Cleavable TEV;S-tag (C terminal on backbone)
  Cloning method: Unknown
Resource information
  A portion of this plasmid was derived from a plasmid made by: GinkgoBioworks
Depositor comments: NCBI reference sequence: YP_009725309.1
How to cite: pGBW-m4133262 was a gift from Ginkgo Bioworks & Benjie Chen (Addgene plasmid # 152484 ; http://n2t.net/addgene:152484 ; RRID:Addgene_152484)
