[The description below was written by a language model from this plasmid's Addgene catalogue record and pLannotate feature annotations shown in this document.]
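Description:
pGBW-m4133262 is a mammalian expression plasmid built on the pTwist_CMV_Puro_6 backbone and carrying the wild-type SARS-CoV-2 3'-to-5' exonuclease, a mature product of the ORF1ab replicase polyprotein. The deposited full sequence is 7,738 nt, consistent with a backbone of about 6.1 kb plus an insert of about 1.6 kb. In bacteria the plasmid is maintained at high copy through a ColE1/pUC-type origin and selected with ampicillin via an intact β-lactamase gene. A short additional bla fragment is also annotated and appears to be a backbone remnant.

The viral coding sequence spans the numbering origin of the circular map. The annotation tool matched it to the SARS-CoV-2 replicase polyprotein 1ab. The functional text attached to that match describes the 2'-O-methyltransferase, which is generic polyprotein annotation rather than a description of this insert; the catalogue identifies the insert as the exonuclease. Expression is driven by the CMV enhancer and promoter elements immediately upstream and terminated by an SV40 polyadenylation signal. The catalogue lists a C-terminal, TEV-cleavable S-tag supplied by the backbone, useful for detection or affinity capture with subsequent tag removal, although this tag is not separately annotated in the feature table.

A second cassette places puromycin N-acetyltransferase under the human ubiquitin C promoter with a synthetic poly(A) signal, allowing selection of transfected or stably expressing mammalian cells. β-globin insulator elements, T7 and rrnG terminators and extra poly(A) signals flank the units, presumably to limit transcriptional read-through between them. The construct is suited to expressing the exonuclease in mammalian cells; the record does not specify particular applications.
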