Features (pLannotate 1.2.2; 19 found; start..end, strand, type, name):
   1707..1828    -  polyA_signal   SV40 poly(A) signal: SV40 polyadenylation signal
   1851..1920    -  CDS            large T antigen (fragment): large T antigen from SV40 (simian virus 40)
   1943..1989    +  terminator     T7 terminator: transcription terminator for bacteriophage T7 RNA polymerase
   2019..2155    +  terminator     rrnG terminator: transcription terminator from the E. coli ribosomal RNA rrnG operon (Albrechtsen et al., 1991)
   2200..2271    +  misc_feature   3' β-globin insulator: insulator downstream of the human β-globin locus (Farrell et al., 2002)
   2497..3085    -  rep_origin     ori: high-copy-number ColE1/pMB1/pBR322/pUC origin of replication
   3257..3321    -  CDS            bla(M) (fragment): β-lactamase lacking the signal sequence; bla(M); allows cytosolic expression of β-lactamase
   3585..4794    +  promoter       UbC promoter: human ubiquitin C promoter
   4798..5395    +  CDS            PuroR (fragment): puromycin N-acetyltransferase; pac from Streptomyces; confers resistance to puromycin
   5424..5472    +  polyA_signal   poly(A) signal: synthetic polyadenylation signal
   5738..6598    +  CDS            AmpR: β-lactamase; bla; confers resistance to ampicillin, carbenicillin, and related antibiotics
   6611..6747    +  terminator     rrnG terminator: transcription terminator from the E. coli ribosomal RNA rrnG operon (Albrechtsen et al., 1991)
   6892..6963    +  misc_feature   5' β-globin insulator: insulator upstream of the human β-globin locus (Farrell et al., 2002)
   6968..7014    -  terminator     T7 terminator: transcription terminator for bacteriophage T7 RNA polymerase
   7032..7080    -  polyA_signal   poly(A) signal: synthetic polyadenylation signal
   7161..7464    +  enhancer       CMV enhancer: human cytomegalovirus immediate early enhancer
   7537..7554    -  promoter       CMV promoter (fragment): human cytomegalovirus (CMV) immediate early promoter
   7617..7668    +  promoter       CMVd2 promoter: truncated human cytomegalovirus (CMV) immediate early promoter that yields moderately reduced expression relative to the full-length promoter
   7734..1603    +  CDS            rep (fragment) (across the origin): R1AB_SARS2 - Experimental evidence at protein level: Swiss-Prot protein existence level 1. [2'-O-methyltransferase]: Methyltransferase that mediates mRNA cap 2'-O-ribose methylation to the 5'-cap structure of viral mRNAs. N7-methyl guanosine cap is a prerequisite for binding of nsp16. Therefore plays an essential role in viral mRNAs cap methylation which is essential to evade immune system. From Severe acute respiratory syndrome coronavirus 2 (2019-nCoV) (SARS-CoV-2).
>Addgene plasmid #152484 | pGBW-m4133262 | depositor full sequence | sequence record 295496 | Full Sequence
CACCATGGCCGAAAATGTCACTGGCTTATTTAAGGATTGCAGTAAAGTGATCACAGGGTTGCACCCGACC
CAAGCGCCTACGCATCTTTCAGTAGACACCAAGTTCAAAACTGAGGGACTCTGTGTGGACATACCAGGTA
TTCCCAAGGATATGACATACAGACGCCTGATCTCGATGATGGGCTTCAAGATGAACTATCAGGTTAACGG
TTACCCCAATATGTTTATTACCCGAGAGGAAGCTATCCGGCACGTGCGTGCCTGGATAGGGTTTGACGTC
GAGGGCTGTCATGCAACTAGGGAAGCTGTAGGAACAAATCTGCCACTGCAACTCGGCTTCTCTACCGGAG
TCAACCTAGTTGCCGTGCCTACCGGGTATGTGGATACACCAAACAATACTGATTTTAGCAGAGTCTCCGC
AAAACCCCCTCCCGGGGACCAGTTCAAACACTTGATCCCCCTGATGTACAAGGGTTTACCATGGAACGTG
GTGCGGATTAAAATAGTTCAGATGCTCAGCGACACACTGAAGAATTTAAGTGATAGAGTTGTGTTTGTAC
TTTGGGCCCATGGCTTCGAGCTGACCTCTATGAAGTATTTCGTTAAAATTGGACCCGAACGAACGTGCTG
CCTGTGTGACCGGAGGGCGACGTGTTTCTCAACTGCTTCCGATACCTATGCCTGCTGGCACCATAGCATC
GGCTTTGATTACGTGTACAACCCTTTTATGATTGACGTGCAGCAGTGGGGATTCACTGGGAACCTACAGT
CGAATCACGATCTTTACTGTCAGGTCCATGGGAACGCACACGTTGCTAGCTGCGACGCAATCATGACACG
TTGCCTTGCTGTCCACGAGTGTTTTGTGAAACGAGTGGACTGGACTATTGAGTATCCTATCATTGGCGAC
GAACTGAAGATAAATGCGGCTTGTAGGAAGGTGCAGCATATGGTCGTCAAAGCCGCCCTCTTAGCTGATA
AGTTCCCGGTCCTGCACGATATTGGCAATCCAAAGGCCATCAAATGCGTACCCCAGGCAGATGTTGAGTG
GAAGTTTTACGACGCGCAACCATGCTCCGATAAGGCCTATAAAATCGAAGAGCTCTTCTACAGTTATGCC
ACCCATTCTGACAAGTTTACCGACGGTGTGTGTTTGTTTTGGAATTGCAACGTGGATCGCTACCCTGCAA
ACTCTATCGTTTGTCGCTTCGACACACGCGTATTGTCCAATCTGAATCTACCCGGATGCGACGGAGGTTC
ACTGTATGTGAACAAGCACGCCTTCCACACCCCCGCATTCGATAAATCCGCCTTTGTCAACCTTAAACAA
TTACCTTTCTTTTACTACAGCGACTCTCCTTGCGAATCCCATGGAAAGCAAGTAGTGAGTGATATCGATT
ACGTCCCACTCAAAAGTGCAACATGTATTACGAGATGCAATCTCGGTGGTGCAGTCTGTAGACACCATGC
CAATGAATATCGGCTGTATTTGGACGCCTATAACATGATGATTTCAGCTGGCTTCTCTCTTTGGGTTTAC
AAGCAGTTTGACACGTATAATCTGTGGAACACCTTTACAAGGCTGCAAGAAAACCTTTACTTTCAGTCGA
AAGAAACCGCGGCAGCTAAGTTCGAGAGGCAGCACATGGACAGTTAAGCTAGCTTGACTGACTGAGATAC
AGCGTACCTTCAGCTCACAGACATGATAAGATACATTGATGAGTTTGGACAAACCACAACTAGAATGCAG
TGAAAAAAATGCTTTATTTGTGAAATTTGTGATGCTATTGCTTTATTTGTAACCATTATAAGCTGCAATA
AACAAGTTAACAACAACAATTGCATTCATTTTATGTTTCAGGTTCAGGGGGAGGTGTGGGAGGTTTTTTA
AAGCAAGTAAAACCTCTACAAATGTGGTATTGGCCCATCTCTATCGGTATCGTAGCATAACCCCTTGGGG
CCTCTAAACGGGTCTTGAGGGGTTTTTTGTGCCCCTCGGGCCGGATTGCTATCTACCGGCATTGGCGCAG
AAAAAAATGCCTGATGCGACGCTGCGCGTCTTATACTCCCACATATGCCAGATTCAGCAACGGATACGGC
TTCCCCAACTTGCCCACTTCCATACGTGTCCTCCTTACCAGAAATTTATCCTTAAGGTCGTCAGCTATCC
TGCAGGCGATCTCTCGATTTCGATCAAGACATTCCTTTAATGGTCTTTTCTGGACACCACTAGGGGTCAG
AAGTAGTTCATCAAACTTTCTTCCCTCCCTAATCTCATTGGTTACCTTGGGCTATCGAAACTTAATTAAC
CAGTCAAGTCAGCTACTTGGCGAGATCGACTTGTCTGGGTTTCGACTACGCTCAGAATTGCGTCAGTCAA
GTTCGATCTGGTCCTTGCTATTGCACCCGTTCTCCGATTACGAGTTTCATTTAAATCATGTGAGCAAAAG
GCCAGCAAAAGGCCAGGAACCGTAAAAAGGCCGCGTTGCTGGCGTTTTTCCATAGGCTCCGCCCCCCTGA
CGAGCATCACAAAAATCGACGCTCAAGTCAGAGGTGGCGAAACCCGACAGGACTATAAAGATACCAGGCG
TTTCCCCCTGGAAGCTCCCTCGTGCGCTCTCCTGTTCCGACCCTGCCGCTTACCGGATACCTGTCCGCCT
TTCTCCCTTCGGGAAGCGTGGCGCTTTCTCATAGCTCACGCTGTAGGTATCTCAGTTCGGTGTAGGTCGT
TCGCTCCAAGCTGGGCTGTGTGCACGAACCCCCCGTTCAGCCCGACCGCTGCGCCTTATCCGGTAACTAT
CGTCTTGAGTCCAACCCGGTAAGACACGACTTATCGCCACTGGCAGCAGCCACTGGTAACAGGATTAGCA
GAGCGAGGTATGTAGGCGGTGCTACAGAGTTCTTGAAGTGGTGGCCTAACTACGGCTACACTAGAAGAAC
AGTATTTGGTATCTGCGCTCTGCTGAAGCCAGTTACCTTCGGAAAAAGAGTTGGTAGCTCTTGATCCGGC
AAACAAACCACCGCTGGTAGCGGTGGTTTTTTTGTTTGCAAGCAGCAGATTACGCGCAGAAAAAAAGGAT
CTCAAGAAGATCCTTTGATCTTTTCTACGGGGTCTGACGCTCAGTGGAACGAAAACTCACGTTAAGGGAT
TTTGGTCATGAGATTATCAAAAAGGATCTTCACCTAGATCCTTTTAAATTAAAAATGAAGTTTTAAATCA
ATCTAAAGTATATATGAGTAAACTTGGTCTGACAGTTACCAATGCTTAATCAGTGAGGCACCTATCTCAG
CGATCTGTCTATTTCGTTCATCCATAGTTGCATTTAAATTTCCGAACTCTCCAAGGCCCTCGTCGGAAAA
TCTTCAAACCTTTCGTCCGATCCATCTTGCAGGCTACCTCTCGAACGAACTATCGCAAGTCTCTTGGCCG
GCCTTGCGCCTTGGCTATTGCTTGGCAGCGCCTATCGCCAGGTATTACTCCAATCCCGAATATCCGAGAT
CGGGATCACCCGAGAGAAGTTCAACCTACATCCTCAATCCCGATCTATCCGAGATCCGAGGAATATCGAA
ATCGGGGCGCGCCTGGCCTCCGCGCCGGGTTTTGGCGCCTCCCGCGGGCGCCCCCCTCGTCACGGCGAGC
GCTGCCACGTCAGACGAAGGGCGCAGGAGCGTCCTGATCCTTCCGCCCGGACGCTCAGGACAGCGGCCCG
CTGCTCATAAGACTCGGCCTTAGAACCCCAGTATCAGCAGAAGGACATTTTAGGACGGGACTTGGGTGAC
TCTAGGGCACTGGTTTTCTTTCCAGAGAGCGGAACAGGCGAGGAAAAGTAGTCCCTTCTCGGCGATTCTG
CGGAGGGATCTCCGTGGGGCGGTGAACGCCGATGATTATATAAGGACGCGCCGGGTGTGGCACAGCTAGT
TCCGTCGCAGCCGGGATTTGGGTCGCGGTTCTTGTTTGTGGATCGCTGTGATCGTCACTTGGTGAGTAGC
GGGCTGCTGGGCTGGCCGGGGCTTTCGTGGCCGCCGGGCCGCTCGGTGGGACGGAAGCGTGTGGAGAGAC
CGCCAAGGGCTGTAGTCTGGGTCCGCGAGCAAGGTTGCCCTGAACTGGGGGTTGGGGGGAGCGCAGCAAA
ATGGCGGCTGTTCCCGAGTCTTGAATGGAAGACGCTTGTGAGGCGGGCTGTGAGGTCGTTGAAACAAGGT
GGGGGGCATGGTGGGCGGCAAGAACCCAAGGTCTTGAGCCCTTCGCTAATGCGGGAAAGCTCTTATTCGG
GTGAGATGGGCTGGGCACCATCTGGGGACCCTGACGTGAAGTTTGTCACTGACTGGAGAACTCGGTTTGT
CGTCTGTTGCGGGGGCGGCAGTTATGGCGGTGCCGTTGGGCAGTGCACCCGTACCTTTGGGAGCGCGCGC
CCTCGTCGTGTCGTGACGTCACCCGTTCTGTTGGCTTATAATGCAGGGTGGGGCCACCTGCCGGTAGGTG
TGCGGTAGGCTTTTCTCCGTCGCAGGACGCAGGGTTCGGGCCTAGGGTAGGCTCTCCTGAATCGACAGGC
GCCGGACCTCTGGTGAGGGGAGGGATAAGTGAGGCGTCAGTTTCTTTGGTCGGTTTTATGTACCTATCTT
CTTAAGTAGCTGAAGCTCCGGTTTTGAACTATGCGCTCGGGGTTGGCGAGTGTGTTTTGTGAAGTTTTTT
AGGCACCTTTTGAAATGTAATCATTTGGGTCAATATGTAATTTTCAGTGTTAGACTTGTAAATTGTCCGC
TAAATTCTGGCCGTTTTTGGCTTTTTTGTTAGACAACATGACCGAGTACAAGCCCACGGTGCGCCTCGCC
ACCCGCGACGACGTCCCCAGGGCCGTACGCACCCTCGCCGCCGCGTTCGCCGACTACCCCGCCACGCGCC
ACACCGTCGATCCGGACCGCCACATCGAGCGGGTCACCGAGCTGCAAGAACTCTTCCTCACGCGCGTCGG
GCTCGACATCGGCAAGGTGTGGGTCGCGGACGACGGCGCCGCGGTGGCGGTCTGGACCACGCCGGAGAGC
GTCGAAGCGGGGGCGGTGTTCGCCGAGATCGGCCCGCGCATGGCCGAGTTGAGCGGTTCCCGGCTGGCCG
CGCAGCAACAGATGGAGGGCCTCCTGGCGCCGCACCGGCCCAAGGAGCCCGCGTGGTTCCTGGCCACCGT
CGGCGTCTCGCCCGACCACCAGGGCAAGGGTCTGGGCAGCGCCGTCGTGCTCCCCGGAGTGGAGGCCGCC
GAGCGCGCCGGGGTGCCCGCCTTCCTGGAGACCTCCGCGCCCCGCAACCTCCCCTTCTACGAGCGGCTCG
GCTTCACCGTCACCGCCGACGTCGAGGTGCCCGAAGGACCGCGCACCTGGTGCATGACCCGCAAGCCCGG
TGCCTAGGCTAGTATGTAAGCCTAGTCTTAGATAATAAAATCGCTATCCATCGAAGATGGATGTGTGTTG
GTTTTTTGTGTGTGTAACGCTAGGCGCGCCTGGTGTACCGAGAACGATCCTCTCAGTGCGAGTCTCGACG
ATCCATATCGTTGCTTGGCAGTCAGCCAGTCGGAATCCAGCTTGGGACCCAGGAAGTCCAATCGTCAGAT
ATTGTACTCAAGCCTGGTCACGGCAGCGTACCGATCTGTTTAAACCTAGATATTGATAGTCTGATCGGTC
AACGTATAATCGAGTCCTAGCTTTTGCAAACATCTATCAAGAGACAGGATCAGCAGGAGGCTTTCGCATG
AGTATTCAACATTTCCGTGTCGCCCTTATTCCCTTTTTTGCGGCATTTTGCCTTCCTGTTTTTGCTCACC
CAGAAACGCTGGTGAAAGTAAAAGATGCTGAAGATCAGTTGGGTGCGCGAGTGGGTTACATCGAACTGGA
TCTCAACAGCGGTAAGATCCTTGAGAGTTTTCGCCCCGAAGAACGCTTTCCAATGATGAGCACTTTTAAA
GTTCTGCTATGTGGCGCGGTATTATCCCGTATTGACGCCGGGCAAGAGCAACTCGGTCGCCGCATACACT
ATTCTCAGAATGACTTGGTTGAGTATTCACCAGTCACAGAAAAGCATCTTACGGATGGCATGACAGTAAG
AGAATTATGCAGTGCTGCCATAACCATGAGTGATAACACTGCGGCCAACTTACTTCTGACAACGATTGGA
GGACCGAAGGAGCTAACCGCTTTTTTGCACAACATGGGGGATCATGTAACTCGCCTTGATCGTTGGGAAC
CGGAGCTGAATGAAGCCATACCAAACGACGAGCGTGACACCACGATGCCTGTAGCAATGGCAACAACCTT
GCGTAAACTATTAACTGGCGAACTACTTACTCTAGCTTCCCGGCAACAGTTGATAGACTGGATGGAGGCG
GATAAAGTTGCAGGACCACTTCTGCGCTCGGCCCTTCCGGCTGGCTGGTTTATTGCTGATAAATCTGGAG
CCGGTGAGCGTGGGTCTCGCGGTATCATTGCAGCACTGGGGCCAGATGGTAAGCCCTCCCGTATCGTAGT
TATCTACACGACGGGGAGTCAGGCAACTATGGATGAACGAAATAGACAGATCGCTGAGATAGGTGCCTCA
CTGATTAAGCATTGGTAACCGATTCTAGGTGCATTGGCGCAGAAAAAAATGCCTGATGCGACGCTGCGCG
TCTTATACTCCCACATATGCCAGATTCAGCAACGGATACGGCTTCCCCAACTTGCCCACTTCCATACGTG
TCCTCCTTACCAGAAATTTATCCTTAAGATCGTTTAAACTCGACTCTGGCTCTATCGAATCTCCGTCGTT
TCGAGCTTACGCGAACAGCCGTGGCGCTCATTTGCTCGTCGGGCATCGAATCTCGTCAGCTATCGTCAGC
TTACCTTTTTGGCAGCGATCGCGGCTCCCGACATCTTGGACCATTAGCTCCACAGGTATCTTCTTCCCTC
TAGTGGTCATAACAGCAGCTTCAGCTACCTCTCAATTCAAAAAACCCCTCAAGACCCGTTTAGAGGCCCC
AAGGGGTTATGCTATCAATCGTTGCGTTACACACACAAAAAACCAACACACATCCATCTTCGATGGATAG
CGATTTTATTATCTAACTGCTGATCGAGTGTAGCCAGATCTAGTAATCAATTACGGGGTCATTAGTTCAT
AGCCCATATATGGAGTTCCGCGTTACATAACTTACGGTAAATGGCCCGCCTGGCTGACCGCCCAACGACC
CCCGCCCATTGACGTCAATAATGACGTATGTTCCCATAGTAACGCCAATAGGGACTTTCCATTGACGTCA
ATGGGTGGAGTATTTACGGTAAACTGCCCACTTGGCAGTACATCAAGTGTATCATATGCCAAGTACGCCC
CCTATTGACGTCAATGACGGTAAATGGCCCGCCTGGCATTATGCCCAGTACATGACCTTATGGGACTTTC
CTACTTGGCAGTACATCTACGTATTAGTCATCGCTATTACCATGCTGATGCGGTTTTGGCAGTACATCAA
TGGGCGTGGATAGCGGTTTGACTCACGGGGATTTCCAAGTCTCCACCCCATTGACGTCAATGGGAGTTTG
TTTTGGCACCAAAATCAACGGGACTTTCCAAAATGTCGTAACAACTCCGCCCCATTGACGCAAATGGGCG
GTAGGCGTGTACGGTGGGAGGTCTATATAAGCAGAGCTGGTTTAGTGAACCGTCAGATCAGATCTTTGTC
GATCCTACCATCCACTCGACACACCCGCCAGCGGCCGC
